Addgene plasmid #167889: NAX_CAGGS_CAS9_VPR_EBFP2
Purpose: PiggyBac compatible plasmid expressing Cas9-VPR
Depositing lab: Alejandro Chavez & Nan Cher Yeo. Depositing organization: Columbia University. Publication: Generation and application of a versatile CRISPR toolkit for mammalian cell engineering. Nghi Dang , Alissa Lance-Byrne, Angela Tung, Xiaoge Guo, Ryan J Cecchi, Joanna Buchthal, Alejandro Chavez, Nan Cher Yeo. Synthetic Biology, Volume 6, Issue 1, 2021 10.1093/synbio/ysab033.
Backbone
  Vector backbone: pB-CAGGS
  Vector type: CRISPR
  Selectable markers: EBFP2
Growth in bacteria
  Bacterial resistance: Ampicillin, 100 μg/mL
  Growth temperature: 30°C
  Growth strain: NEB Stable
  Copy number: High Copy
Gene/Insert
  Gene/Insert name: Cas9-VPR
  Species: Synthetic
  Cloning method: Gibson Cloning
Terms and licenses: Academic/Nonprofit Terms; Industry Terms: Not Available to Industry
How to cite: NAX_CAGGS_CAS9_VPR_EBFP2 was a gift from Alejandro Chavez & Nan Cher Yeo (Addgene plasmid # 167889 ; http://n2t.net/addgene:167889 ; RRID:Addgene_167889)
