[The description below was written by a language model from this plasmid's Addgene catalogue record and pLannotate feature annotations shown in this document.]
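Description:
NAX_CAGGS_CAS9_VPR_EBFP2 is a 13.7 kb CRISPR plasmid built on the pB-CAGGS backbone and described as PiggyBac compatible, meaning the expression cargo is intended to be integrated into mammalian genomes by co-delivered PiggyBac transposase. The automated feature table does not annotate the transposon terminal repeats, so their positions cannot be confirmed from the record. The table does show short fragments matching the lambda phage portal gene B on either side of the bacterial backbone, which look like stuffer sequence. In E. coli the plasmid is maintained through a high-copy ColE1/pUC-type origin with ampicillin resistance (AmpR). It also carries an f1 origin and remnants of the lac promoter/operator, lacI and lacZα from the parental cloning vector.

The main payload is a synthetic Cas9-VPR fusion driven by the CAGGS promoter, which comprises the CMV enhancer, the chicken β-actin promoter (spanning the sequence numbering origin) and a chimeric β-actin/β-globin intron. The Streptococcus pyogenes cas9 reading frame is followed by an attB1 Gateway scar and then by the annotated RELA (p65) fragment and Epstein-Barr virus Rta activation domain. The VP64 portion implied by the VPR name is not called by the annotation, though it may lie in the unannotated stretch upstream of p65. The unit ends at an HSV TK polyadenylation signal. The record names the insert Cas9-VPR and does not state whether the nuclease is catalytically inactivated. A second cassette uses the EF-1α core promoter to express EBFP2 with an SV40 poly(A) signal, providing a blue fluorescent marker, rather than a drug marker, for identifying or sorting cells that carry the construct. The plasmid belongs to a CRISPR toolkit for mammalian cell engineering, and VPR fusions of this kind are typically used for guide RNA-directed transcriptional activation.
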