Features (pLannotate 1.2.2; 24 found; start..end, strand, type, name):
     36..213     +  promoter       chicken β-actin promoter (fragment): No description available
    214..1230    +  intron         chimeric intron: chimera between introns from chicken β-actin and rabbit β-globin
   1333..5436    +  CDS            cas9: CAS9_STRP1 - Also known as csn1 From Streptococcus pyogenes serotype M1.
   5506..5530    +  protein_bind   attB1: mutant version of attB; recombination site for the Gateway® BP reaction BP Clonase™
   5761..6540    +  CDS            RELA (fragment): TF65_HUMAN - Also known as NFKB3. Experimental evidence at protein level: Swiss-Prot protein existence level 1. NF-kappa-B is a pleiotropic transcription factor present in almost all cell types and is the endpoint of a series of signal transduction events that are initiated by a vast array of stimuli related to many biological processes such as inflammation, immunity, differentiation, cell growth, tumorigenesis and apoptosis. NF-kappa-B is a homo- or heterodimeric complex formed by the Rel-like domain- containing proteins RELA/p65, RELB, NFKB1/p105, NFKB1/p50, REL and NFKB2/p52. The heterodime
   6559..7128    +  CDS            Rta AD: transcriptional activation domain from the human herpesvirus 4 (Epstein-Barr virus) replication and transcription activator Rta/BRLF1 (Hardwick et al., 1992; Chavez et al., 2015)
   7197..7245    +  polyA_signal   HSV TK poly(A) signal: herpes simplex virus thymidine kinase polyadenylation signal (Cole and Stacy, 1985)
   7477..7688    +  promoter       EF-1α core promoter: core promoter for human elongation factor EF-1α
   7704..8420    +  CDS            EBFP2: EBFP2 is a basic (constitutively fluorescent) blue fluorescent protein published in 2007, derived from Aequorea victoria. It is reported to be a rapidly-maturing monomer with moderate acid sensitivity.
   8427..8548    +  polyA_signal   SV40 poly(A) signal: SV40 polyadenylation signal
   8566..8658    +  ncRNA          G-CSF SLDE: Accession: RF00183 - G-CSF factor stem-loop destabilising element (SLDE)
   9355..9822    +  CDS            B (fragment): PORTL_LAMBD - Experimental evidence at protein level: Swiss-Prot protein existence level 1. Forms the portal vertex of the capsid (PubMed:6228056, PubMed:6232391). This portal plays critical roles in head assembly, genome packaging, neck/tail attachment, and genome ejection (Probable). The portal protein multimerizes as a single ring-shaped homododecamer arranged around a central channel (PubMed:6232391). Binds to the terminase subunits to form the packaging machine (PubMed:7799432). From Escherichia phage lambda (Bacteriophage lambda).
   9858..9880    -  protein_bind   lac operator (fragment): The lac repressor binds to the lac operator to inhibit transcription in E. coli. This inhibition can be relieved by adding lactose or isopropyl-β-D-thiogalactopyranoside (IPTG). lac repressor encoded by lacI
   9884..9914    -  promoter       lac promoter: promoter for the E. coli lac operon
   9929..9950    -  protein_bind   CAP binding site: CAP binding activates transcription in the presence of cAMP. E. coli catabolite activator protein
   9963..10055   -  CDS            lacI (fragment): lac repressor; lacI; The lac repressor binds to the lac operator to inhibit transcription in E. coli. This inhibition can be relieved by adding lactose or isopropyl-β-D-thiogalactopyranoside (IPTG).
  10238..10826   -  rep_origin     ori: high-copy-number ColE1/pMB1/pBR322/pUC origin of replication
  10997..11857   -  CDS            AmpR: β-lactamase; bla; confers resistance to ampicillin, carbenicillin, and related antibiotics
  11858..11962   -  promoter       AmpR promoter: bla
  12015..12443   -  rep_origin     f1 ori (sequence partly withheld): f1 bacteriophage origin of replication; arrow indicates direction of (+) strand synthesis
  12448..12603   -  CDS            lacZα (fragment): LacZα fragment of β-galactosidase; lacZ fragment
  12605..12724   +  CDS            B (fragment): PORTL_LAMBD - Experimental evidence at protein level: Swiss-Prot protein existence level 1. Forms the portal vertex of the capsid (PubMed:6228056, PubMed:6232391). This portal plays critical roles in head assembly, genome packaging, neck/tail attachment, and genome ejection (Probable). The portal protein multimerizes as a single ring-shaped homododecamer arranged around a central channel (PubMed:6232391). Binds to the terminase subunits to form the packaging machine (PubMed:7799432). From Escherichia phage lambda (Bacteriophage lambda).
  13214..13593   +  enhancer       CMV enhancer: human cytomegalovirus immediate early enhancer
  13595..13715   +  promoter       chicken β-actin promoter (fragment): contains a 21-bp deletion relative to the standard chicken β-actin promoter
>Addgene plasmid #167889 | NAX_CAGGS_CAS9_VPR_EBFP2 | addgene full sequence | sequence record 354101 | Addgene Partial NGS Result
TTTTTTTTTTTTTTTTAATTGTTTGGGGGGGGGGGGGGGGGGGGGGGGGGGGGGGGGCGCGCGCGGGGGG
GGGCGGGGCGGGGCGAGGGGCGGGGCGGGGCGAGGCGGAGAGGTGCGGCGGCAGCCAATCAGAGCGGCGC
GCTCCGAAAGTTTCCTTTTATGGCGAGGCGGCGGCGGCGGCGGCCCTATAAAAAGCGAAGCGCGCGGCGG
GCGGGAGTCGCTGCGCGCTGCCTTCGCCCCGTGCCCCGCTCCGCCGCCGCCTCGCGCCGCCCGCCCCGGC
TCTGACTGACCGCGTTACTCCCACAGGTGAGCGGGCGGGACGGCCCTTCTCCTCCGGGCTGTAATTAGCG
CTTGGTTTAATGACGGCTTGTTTCTTTTCTGTGGCTGCGTGAAAGCCTTGAGGGGCTCCGGGAGGGCCCT
TTGTGCGGGGGGAGCGGCTCGGGGGGTGCGTGCGTGTGTGTGTGCGTGGGGAGCGCCGCGTGCGGCTCCG
CGCTGCCCGGCGGCTGTGAGCGCTGCGGGCGCGGCGCGGGGCTTTTTGCGCTCCGCAGTGTGCGCGAGGG
GAGCGCGGCCGGGGGCGGTGCCCCGCGGTGCGGGGGGGGCTGCGAGGGGAACAAAGGCTGCGTGCGGGGT
GTGTGCGTGGGGGGGTGAGCAGGGGGTGTGGGCGCGTCGGTCGGGCTGCAACCCCCCCTGCACCCCCCTC
CCCGAGTTGCTGAGCACGGCCCGGCTTCGGGTGCGGGGCTCCGTACGGGGCGTGGCGCGGGGCTCGCCGT
GCCGGGCGGGGGGTGGCGGCAGGTGGGGGTGCCGGGCGGGGCGGGGCCGCCTCGGGCCGGGGAGGGCTCG
GGGGAGGGGCGCGGCGGCCCCCGGAGCGCCGGCGGCTGTCGAGGCGCGGCGAGCCGCAGCCATTGCCTTT
TATGGTAATCGTGCGAGAGGGCGCAGGGACTTCCTTTGTCCCAAATCTGTGCGGAGCCGAAATCTGGGAG
GCGCCGCCGCACCCCCTCTAGCGGGCGCGGGGCGAAGCGGTGCGGCGCCGGCAGGAAGGAAATGGGCGGG
GAGGGCCTTCGTGCGTCGCCGCGCCGCCGTCCCCTTCTCCCTCTCCAGCCTCGGGGCTGTCCGCGGGGGG
ACGGCTGCCTTCGGGGGGGACGGGGCAGGGCGGGGTTCGGCTTCTGGCGTGTGACCGGCGGCTCTAGAGC
CTCTGCTAACCATGTTCATGCCTTCTTCTTTTTCCTACAGCTCCTGGGCAACGTGCTGGTTATTGTGCTG
TCTCATCATTTTGGCAAAGAATCTAGATACCCTCGTAAAGGTCTAGAGCTAGCGGATCGAACCCTTGCCA
CCATGGACAAGAAGTACTCCATTGGGCTCGATATCGGCACAAACAGCGTCGGCTGGGCCGTCATTACGGA
CGAGTACAAGGTGCCGAGCAAAAAATTCAAAGTTCTGGGCAATACCGATCGCCACAGCATAAAGAAGAAC
CTCATTGGCGCCCTCCTGTTCGACTCCGGGGAGACGGCCGAAGCCACGCGGCTCAAAAGAACAGCACGGC
GCAGATATACCCGCAGAAAGAATCGGATCTGCTACCTGCAGGAGATCTTTAGTAATGAGATGGCTAAGGT
GGATGACTCTTTCTTCCATAGGCTGGAGGAGTCCTTTTTGGTGGAGGAGGATAAAAAGCACGAGCGCCAC
CCAATCTTTGGCAATATCGTGGACGAGGTGGCGTACCATGAAAAGTACCCAACCATATATCATCTGAGGA
AGAAGCTTGTAGACAGTACTGATAAGGCTGACTTGCGGTTGATCTATCTCGCGCTGGCGCATATGATCAA
ATTTCGGGGACACTTCCTCATCGAGGGGGACCTGAACCCAGACAACAGCGATGTCGACAAACTCTTTATC
CAACTGGTTCAGACTTACAATCAGCTTTTCGAAGAGAACCCGATCAACGCATCCGGAGTTGACGCCAAAG
CAATCCTGAGCGCTAGGCTGTCCAAATCCCGGCGGCTCGAAAACCTCATCGCACAGCTCCCTGGGGAGAA
GAAGAACGGCCTGTTTGGTAATCTTATCGCCCTGTCACTCGGGCTGACCCCCAACTTTAAATCTAACTTC
GACCTGGCCGAAGATGCCAAGCTTCAACTGAGCAAAGACACCTACGATGATGATCTCGACAATCTGCTGG
CCCAGATCGGCGACCAGTACGCAGACCTTTTTTTAGCGGCAAAGAACCTGTCAGACGCCATTCTGCTGAG
TGATATTCTGCGAGTGAACACGGAGATCACCAAAGCTCCGCTGAGCGCTAGTATGATCAAGCGCTATGAT
GAGCACCACCAAGACTTGACTTTGCTGAAGGCCCTTGTCAGACAGCAACTGCCTGAGAAGTACAAGGAAA
TTTTCTTCGATCAGTCTAAAAATGGCTACGCCGGATACATTGACGGCGGAGCAAGCCAGGAGGAATTTTA
CAAATTTATTAAGCCCATCTTGGAAAAAATGGACGGCACCGAGGAGCTGCTGGTAAAGCTTAACAGAGAA
GATCTGTTGCGCAAACAGCGCACTTTCGACAATGGAAGCATCCCCCACCAGATTCACCTGGGCGAACTGC
ACGCTATCCTCAGGCGGCAAGAGGATTTCTACCCCTTTTTGAAAGATAACAGGGAAAAGATTGAGAAAAT
CCTCACATTTCGGATACCCTACTATGTAGGCCCCCTCGCCCGGGGAAATTCCAGATTCGCGTGGATGACT
CGCAAATCAGAAGAGACCATCACTCCCTGGAACTTCGAGGAAGTCGTGGATAAGGGGGCCTCTGCCCAGT
CCTTCATCGAAAGGATGACTAACTTTGATAAAAATCTGCCTAACGAAAAGGTGCTTCCTAAACACTCTCT
GCTGTACGAGTACTTCACAGTTTATAACGAGCTCACCAAGGTCAAATACGTCACAGAAGGGATGAGAAAG
CCAGCATTCCTGTCTGGAGAGCAGAAGAAAGCTATCGTGGACCTCCTCTTCAAGACGAACCGGAAAGTTA
CCGTGAAACAGCTCAAAGAAGACTATTTCAAAAAGATTGAATGTTTCGACTCTGTTGAAATCAGCGGAGT
GGAGGATCGCTTCAACGCATCCCTGGGAACGTATCACGATCTCCTGAAAATCATTAAAGACAAGGACTTC
CTGGACAATGAGGAGAACGAGGACATTCTTGAGGACATTGTCCTCACCCTTACGTTGTTTGAAGATAGGG
AGATGATTGAAGAACGCTTGAAAACTTACGCTCATCTCTTCGACGACAAAGTCATGAAACAGCTCAAGAG
GCGCCGATATACAGGATGGGGGCGGCTGTCAAGAAAACTGATCAATGGGATCCGAGACAAGCAGAGTGGA
AAGACAATCCTGGATTTTCTTAAGTCCGATGGATTTGCCAACCGGAACTTCATGCAGTTGATCCATGATG
ACTCTCTCACCTTTAAGGAGGACATCCAGAAAGCACAAGTTTCTGGCCAGGGGGACAGTCTTCACGAGCA
CATCGCTAATCTTGCAGGTAGCCCAGCTATCAAAAAGGGAATACTGCAGACCGTTAAGGTCGTGGATGAA
CTCGTCAAAGTAATGGGAAGGCATAAGCCCGAGAATATCGTTATCGAGATGGCCCGAGAGAACCAAACTA
CCCAGAAGGGACAGAAGAACAGTAGGGAAAGGATGAAGAGGATTGAAGAGGGTATAAAAGAACTGGGGTC
CCAAATCCTTAAGGAACACCCAGTTGAAAACACCCAGCTTCAGAATGAGAAGCTCTACCTGTACTACCTG
CAGAACGGCAGGGACATGTACGTGGATCAGGAACTGGACATCAATCGGCTCTCCGACTACGACGTGGATC
ATATCGTGCCCCAGTCTTTTCTCAAAGATGATTCTATTGATAATAAAGTGTTGACAAGATCCGATAAAAA
TAGAGGGAAGAGTGATAACGTCCCCTCAGAAGAAGTTGTCAAGAAAATGAAAAATTATTGGCGGCAGCTG
CTGAACGCCAAACTGATCACACAACGGAAGTTCGATAATCTGACTAAGGCTGAACGAGGTGGCCTGTCTG
AGTTGGATAAAGCCGGCTTCATCAAAAGGCAGCTTGTTGAGACACGCCAGATCACCAAGCACGTGGCCCA
AATTCTCGATTCACGCATGAACACCAAGTACGATGAAAATGACAAACTGATTCGAGAGGTGAAAGTTATT
ACTCTGAAGTCTAAGCTGGTCTCAGATTTCAGAAAGGACTTTCAGTTTTATAAGGTGAGAGAGATCAACA
ATTACCACCATGCGCATGATGCCTACCTGAATGCAGTGGTAGGCACTGCACTTATCAAAAAATATCCCAA
GCTTGAATCTGAATTTGTTTACGGAGACTATAAAGTGTACGATGTTAGGAAAATGATCGCAAAGTCTGAG
CAGGAAATAGGCAAGGCCACCGCTAAGTACTTCTTTTACAGCAATATTATGAATTTTTTCAAGACCGAGA
TTACACTGGCCAATGGAGAGATTCGGAAGCGACCACTTATCGAAACAAACGGAGAAACAGGAGAAATCGT
GTGGGACAAGGGTAGGGATTTCGCGACAGTCCGGAAGGTCCTGTCCATGCCGCAGGTGAACATCGTTAAA
AAGACCGAAGTACAGACCGGAGGCTTCTCCAAGGAAAGTATCCTCCCGAAAAGGAACAGCGACAAGCTGA
TCGCACGCAAAAAAGATTGGGACCCCAAGAAATACGGCGGATTCGATTCTCCTACAGTCGCTTACAGTGT
ACTGGTTGTGGCCAAAGTGGAGAAAGGGAAGTCTAAAAAACTCAAAAGCGTCAAGGAACTGCTGGGCATC
ACAATCATGGAGCGATCAAGCTTCGAAAAAAACCCCATCGACTTTCTCGAGGCGAAAGGATATAAAGAGG
TCAAAAAAGACCTCATCATTAAGCTTCCCAAGTACTCTCTCTTTGAGCTTGAAAACGGCCGGAAACGAAT
GCTCGCTAGTGCGGGCGAGCTGCAGAAAGGTAACGAGCTGGCACTGCCCTCTAAATACGTTAATTTCTTG
TATCTGGCCAGCCACTATGAAAAGCTCAAAGGGTCTCCCGAAGATAATGAGCAGAAGCAGCTGTTCGTGG
AACAACACAAACACTACCTTGATGAGATCATCGAGCAAATAAGCGAATTCTCCAAAAGAGTGATCCTCGC
CGACGCTAACCTCGATAAGGTGCTTTCTGCTTACAATAAGCACAGGGATAAGCCCATCAGGGAGCAGGCA
GAAAACATTATCCACTTGTTTACTCTGACCAACTTGGGCGCGCCTGCAGCCTTCAAGTACTTCGACACCA
CCATAGACAGAAAGCGGTACACCTCTACAAAGGAGGTCCTGGACGCCACACTGATTCATCAGTCAATTAC
GGGGCTCTATGAAACAAGAATCGACCTCTCTCAGCTCGGTGGAGACAGCAGGGCTGACCCCAAGAAGAAG
AGGAAGGTGTCGCCAGGGATCCGTCGACTTGACGCGTTAATATCAACAAGTTTGTACAAAAAAGCAGGCT
ACAAAGAGGCCAGCGGTTCCGGACGGGCTGACGCATTGGACGATTTTGATCTGGATATGCTGGGAAGTGA
CGCCCTCGATGATTTTGACCTTGACATGCTTGGTTCGGATGCCCTTGATGACTTTGACCTCGACATGCTC
GGCAGTGACGCCCTTGATGATTTCGACCTGGACATGCTGATTAACTCTAGAAGTTCCGGATCTCCGAAAA
AGAAACGCAAAGTTGGTAGCCAGTACCTGCCCGACACCGACGACCGGCACCGGATCGAGGAAAAGCGGAA
GCGGACCTACGAGACATTCAAGAGCATCATGAAGAAGTCCCCCTTCAGCGGCCCCACCGACCCTAGACCT
CCACCTAGAAGAATCGCCGTGCCCAGCAGATCCAGCGCCAGCGTGCCAAAACCTGCCCCCCAGCCTTACC
CCTTCACCAGCAGCCTGAGCACCATCAACTACGACGAGTTCCCTACCATGGTGTTCCCCAGCGGCCAGAT
CTCTCAGGCCTCTGCTCTGGCTCCAGCCCCTCCTCAGGTGCTGCCTCAGGCTCCTGCTCCTGCACCAGCT
CCAGCCATGGTGTCTGCACTGGCTCAGGCACCAGCACCCGTGCCTGTGCTGGCTCCTGGACCTCCACAGG
CTGTGGCTCCACCAGCCCCTAAACCTACACAGGCCGGCGAGGGCACACTGTCTGAAGCTCTGCTGCAGCT
GCAGTTCGACGACGAGGATCTGGGAGCCCTGCTGGGAAACAGCACCGATCCTGCCGTGTTCACCGACCTG
GCCAGCGTGGACAACAGCGAGTTCCAGCAGCTGCTGAACCAGGGCATCCCTGTGGCCCCTCACACCACCG
AGCCCATGCTGATGGAATACCCCGAGGCCATCACCCGGCTCGTGACAGGCGCTCAGAGGCCTCCTGATCC
AGCTCCTGCCCCTCTGGGAGCACCAGGCCTGCCTAATGGACTGCTGTCTGGCGACGAGGACTTCAGCTCT
ATCGCCGATATGGATTTCTCAGCCTTGCTGGGCTCTGGCAGCGGCAGCCGGGATTCCAGGGAAGGGATGT
TTTTGCCGAAGCCTGAGGCCGGCTCCGCTATTAGTGACGTGTTTGAGGGCCGCGAGGTGTGCCAGCCAAA
ACGAATCCGGCCATTTCATCCTCCAGGAAGTCCATGGGCCAACCGCCCACTCCCCGCCAGCCTCGCACCA
ACACCAACCGGTCCAGTACATGAGCCAGTCGGGTCACTGACCCCGGCACCAGTCCCTCAGCCACTGGATC
CAGCGCCCGCAGTGACTCCCGAGGCCAGTCACCTGTTGGAGGATCCCGATGAAGAGACGAGCCAGGCTGT
CAAAGCCCTTCGGGAGATGGCCGATACTGTGATTCCCCAGAAGGAAGAGGCTGCAATCTGTGGCCAAATG
GACCTTTCCCATCCGCCCCCAAGGGGCCATCTGGATGAGCTGACAACCACACTTGAGTCCATGACCGAGG
ATCTGAACCTGGACTCACCCCTGACCCCGGAATTGAACGAGATTCTGGATACCTTCCTGAACGACGAGTG
CCTCTTGCATGCCATGCATATCAGCACAGGACTGTCCATCTTCGACACATCTCTGTTTTGAGTTTAAACG
GGGGAGGCTAACTGAAACACGGAAGGAGACAATACCGGAAGGAACCCGCGCTATGACGGCAATAAAAAGA
CAGAATAAAACGCACGGGTGTTGGGTCGTTTGTTCATAAACGCGGGGTTCGGTCCCAGGGCTGGCACTCT
GTCGATACCCCACCGAGACCCCATTGGGGCCAATACGCCCGCGTTTCTTCCTTTTCCCCACCCCACCCCC
CAAGTTCGGGTGAAGGCCCAGGGCTCGCAGCCAACGTCGGGGCGGCAGGCCCTGCCATAGCAGATCTGCG
AAATCGGATCCGCGGCCGCACTGATTCTAGCTGCAGAGGCTCCGGTGCCCGTCAGTGGGCAGAGCGCACA
TCGCCCACAGTCCCCGAGAAGTTGGGGGGAGGGGTCGGCAATTGAACCGGTGCCTAGAGAAGGTGGCGCG
GGGTAAACTGGGAAAGTGATGTCGTGTACTGGCTCCGCCTTTTTCCCGAGGGTGGGGGAGAACCGTATAT
AAGTGCAGTAGTCGCCGTGAACGTTCTTTTTCGCAACGGGTTTGCCGCCAGAACACAGGATCCTCGAGCC
ACCATGGTGAGCAAGGGCGAGGAGCTGTTCACCGGGGTGGTGCCCATCCTGGTCGAGCTGGACGGCGACG
TAAACGGCCACAAGTTCAGCGTGAGGGGCGAGGGCGAGGGCGATGCCACCAACGGCAAGCTGACCCTGAA
GTTCATCTGCACCACCGGCAAGCTGCCCGTGCCCTGGCCCACCCTCGTGACCACCCTGAGCCACGGCGTG
CAGTGCTTCGCCCGCTACCCCGACCACATGAAGCAGCACGACTTCTTCAAGTCCGCCATGCCCGAAGGCT
ACGTCCAGGAGCGCACCATCTTCTTCAAGGACGACGGCACCTACAAGACCCGCGCCGAGGTGAAGTTCGA
GGGCGACACCCTAGTGAACCGCATCGAGCTGAAGGGCGTCGACTTCAAGGAGGACGGCAACATCCTGGGG
CACAAGCTGGAGTACAACTTCAACAGCCACAACATCTATATCATGGCCGTCAAGCAGAAGAACGGCATCA
AGGTGAACTTCAAGATCCGCCACAACGTGGAGGACGGCAGCGTGCAGCTCGCCGACCACTACCAGCAGAA
CACCCCCATCGGCGACGGCCCCGTGCTGCTGCCCGACAGCCACTACCTGAGCACCCAGTCCGTGCTGAGC
AAAGACCCCAACGAGAAGCGCGATCACATGGTCCTGCTGGAGTTCCGCACCGCCGCCGGGATCACTCTCG
GCATGGACGAGCTGTACAAGTAAGTTAACTTGTTTATTGCAGCTTATAATGGTTACAAATAAAGCAATAG
CATCACAAATTTCACAAATAAAGCATTTTTTTCACTGCATTCTAGTTGTGGTTTGTCCAAACTCATCAAT
GTATCTTATCATGTCTGGAATTGACTCAAATGATGTCAATTAGTCTATCAGAAGCTCATCTGGTCTCCCT
TCCGGGGGACAAGACATCCCTGTTTAATATTTAAACAGCAGTGTTCCCAAACTGGGTTCTTATATCCCTT
GCTCTGGTCAACCAGGTTGCAGGGTTTCCTGTCCTCACAGGAACGAAGTCCCTAAAGAAACAGTGGCAGC
CAGGTTTAGCCCCGGAATTGACTGGATTCCTTTTTTAGGGCCCATTGGTATGGCTTTTTCCCCGTATCCC
CCCAGGTGTCTGCAGGCTCAAAGAGCAGCGAGAAGCGTTCAGAGGAAAGCGATCCCGTGCCACCTTCCCC
GTGCCCGGGCTGTCCCCGCACGCTGCCGGCTCGGGGATGCGGGGGGAGCGCCGGACCGGAGCGGAGCCCC
GGGCGGCTCGCTGCTGCCCCCTAGCGGGGGAGGGACGTAATTACATCCCTGGGGGCTTTGGGGGGGGGCT
GTCCCTGATATCTATAACAAGAAAATATATATATAATAAGTTATCACGTAAGTAGAACATGAAATAACAA
TATAATTATCGTATGAGTTAAATCTTAAAAGTCACGTAAAAGATAATCATGCGTCATTTTGACTCACGCG
GTCGTTATAGTTCAAAATCAGTGACACTTACCGCATTGACAAGCACGCCTCACGGGAGCTCCAAGCGGCG
ACTGAGATGTCCTAAATGCACAGCGACGGATTCGCGCTATTTAGAAAGAGAGAGCAATATTTCAAGAATG
CATGCGTCAATTTTACGCAGACTATCTTTCTAGGGTTAATCTAGCTGCATCAGGATCATATCGTCGGGTC
TTTTTTCCGGCTCAGTCATCGCCCAAGCTGGCGCTATCTGGGCATCGGGGAGGAAGAAGCCCGTGCCTTT
TCCCGCGAGGTTGAAGCGGCATGGAAAGAGTTTGCCGAGGATGACTGCTGCTGCATTGACGTTGAGCGAA
AACGCACGTTTACCATGATGATTCGGGAAGGTGTGGCCATGCACGCCTTTAACGGTGAACTGTTCGTTCA
GGCCACCTGGGATACCAGTTCGTCGCGGCTTTTCCGGACACAGTTCCGGATGGTCAGCCCGAAGCGCATC
AGCAACCCGAACAATACCGGCGACAGCCGGAACTGCCGTGCCGGTGTGCAGATTAATGACAGCGGTGCGG
CGCTGGGATATTACGTCAGCGAGGACGGGTATCCTGGCTGGATGCCGCAGAAATGGACATGGATACCCCG
TGAGTTACCCGGCGGGCGCGCTTGGCGTAATCATGGTCATAGCTGTTTCCTGTGTGAAATTGTTATCCGC
TCACAATTCCACACAACATACGAGCCGGAAGCATAAAGTGTAAAGCCTGGGGTGCCTAATGAGTGAGCTA
ACTCACATTAATTGCGTTGCGCTCACTGCCCGCTTTCCAGTCGGGAAACCTGTCGTGCCAGCTGCATTAA
TGAATCGGCCAACGCGCGGGGAGAGGCGGTTTGCGTATTGGGCGCTCTTCCGCTTCCTCGCTCACTGACT
CGCTGCGCTCGGTCGTTCGGCTGCGGCGAGCGGTATCAGCTCACTCAAAGGCGGTAATACGGTTATCCAC
AGAATCAGGGGATAACGCAGGAAAGAACATGTGAGCAAAAGGCCAGCAAAAGGCCAGGAACCGTAAAAAG
GCCGCGTTGCTGGCGTTTTTCCATAGGCTCCGCCCCCCTGACGAGCATCACAAAAATCGACGCTCAAGTC
AGAGGTGGCGAAACCCGACAGGACTATAAAGATACCAGGCGTTTCCCCCTGGAAGCTCCCTCGTGCGCTC
TCCTGTTCCGACCCTGCCGCTTACCGGATACCTGTCCGCCTTTCTCCCTTCGGGAAGCGTGGCGCTTTCT
CATAGCTCACGCTGTAGGTATCTCAGTTCGGTGTAGGTCGTTCGCTCCAAGCTGGGCTGTGTGCACGAAC
CCCCCGTTCAGCCCGACCGCTGCGCCTTATCCGGTAACTATCGTCTTGAGTCCAACCCGGTAAGACACGA
CTTATCGCCACTGGCAGCAGCCACTGGTAACAGGATTAGCAGAGCGAGGTATGTAGGCGGTGCTACAGAG
TTCTTGAAGTGGTGGCCTAACTACGGCTACACTAGAAGAACAGTATTTGGTATCTGCGCTCTGCTGAAGC
CAGTTACCTTCGGAAAAAGAGTTGGTAGCTCTTGATCCGGCAAACAAACCACCGCTGGTAGCGGTGGTTT
TTTTGTTTGCAAGCAGCAGATTACGCGCAGAAAAAAAGGATCTCAAGAAGATCCTTTGATCTTTTCTACG
GGGTCTGACGCTCAGTGGAACGAAAACTCACGTTAAGGGATTTTGGTCATGAGATTATCAAAAAGGATCT
TCACCTAGATCCTTTTAAATTAAAAATGAAGTTTTAAATCAATCTAAAGTATATATGAGTAAACTTGGTC
TGACAGTTACCAATGCTTAATCAGTGAGGCACCTATCTCAGCGATCTGTCTATTTCGTTCATCCATAGTT
GCCTGACTCCCCGTCGTGTAGATAACTACGATACGGGAGGGCTTACCATCTGGCCCCAGTGCTGCAATGA
TACCGCGAGACCCACGCTCACCGGCTCCAGATTTATCAGCAATAAACCAGCCAGCCGGAAGGGCCGAGCG
CAGAAGTGGTCCTGCAACTTTATCCGCCTCCATCCAGTCTATTAATTGTTGCCGGGAAGCTAGAGTAAGT
AGTTCGCCAGTTAATAGTTTGCGCAACGTTGTTGCCATTGCTACAGGCATCGTGGTGTCACGCTCGTCGT
TTGGTATGGCTTCATTCAGCTCCGGTTCCCAACGATCAAGGCGAGTTACATGATCCCCCATGTTGTGCAA
AAAAGCGGTTAGCTCCTTCGGTCCTCCGATCGTTGTCAGAAGTAAGTTGGCCGCAGTGTTATCACTCATG
GTTATGGCAGCACTGCATAATTCTCTTACTGTCATGCCATCCGTAAGATGCTTTTCTGTGACTGGTGAGT
ACTCAACCAAGTCATTCTGAGAATAGTGTATGCGGCGACCGAGTTGCTCTTGCCCGGCGTCAATACGGGA
TAATACCGCGCCACATAGCAGAACTTTAAAAGTGCTCATCATTGGAAAACGTTCTTCGGGGCGAAAACTC
TCAAGGATCTTACCGCTGTTGAGATCCAGTTCGATGTAACCCACTCGTGCACCCAACTGATCTTCAGCAT
CTTTTACTTTCACCAGCGTTTCTGGGTGAGCAAAAACAGGAAGGCAAAATGCCGCAAAAAAGGGAATAAG
GGCGACACGGAAATGTTGAATACTCATACTCTTCCTTTTTCAATATTATTGAAGCATTTATCAGGGTTAT
TGTCTCATGAGCGGATACATATTTGAATGTATTTAGAAAAATAAACAAATAGGGGTTCCGCGCACATTTC
CCCGAAAAGTGCCACCTAAATTGTAAGCGTTAATATTTTGTTAAAATTCGCGTTAAATTTTTGTTAAATC
AGCTCATTTTTTAACCAATAGGCCGAAATCGGCAAAATCCCTTATAAATCAAAAGAATAGACCGAGATAG
GGT
[37 nt withheld, positions 12114-12150]
AAAGAACGTGGACTCCAACGTCAAAGG
[49 nt withheld, positions 12178-12226]
T
[91 nt withheld, positions 12228-12318]
G
[124 nt withheld, positions 12320-12443]
CCCATTCGCCATTCAGGCTGCGCAACTGTTGGGAAGGGCGATCGGTGCGGGCCTCTTCGCTATTACGCCA
GCTGGCGAAAGGGGGATGTGCTGCAAGGCGATTAAGTTGGGTAACGCCAGGGTTTTCCCAGTCACGACGT
TGTAAAACGACGGCCAGTGAGCGCGCCTCGTTCATTCACGTTTTTGAACCCGTGGAGGACGGGCAGACTC
GCGGTGCAAATGTGTTTTACAGCGTGATGGAGCAGATGAAGATGCTCGACACGCTGCAGAACACGCAGCT
AGATTAACCCTAGAAAGATAATCATATTGTGACGTACGTTAAAGATAATCATGTGTAAAATTGACGCATG
TGTTTTATCGGTCTGTATATCGAGGTTTATTTATTAATTTGAATAGATATTAAGTTTTATTATATTTACA
CTTACATACTAATAATAAATTCAACAAACAATTTATTTATGTTTATTTATTTATTAAAAAAAACAAAAAC
TCAAAATTTCTTCTATAAAGTAACAAAACTTTTATGAGGGACAGCCCCCCCCCAAAGCCCCCAGGGATGT
AATTACGTCCCTCCCCCGCTAGGGGGCAGCAGCGAGCCGCCCGGGGCTCCGCTCCGGTCCGGCGCTCCCC
CCGCATCCCCGAGCCGGCAGCGTGCGGGGACAGCCCGGGCACGGGGAAGGTGGCACGGGATCGCTTTCCT
CTGAACGCTTCTCGCTGCTCTTTGAGCCTGCAGACACCTGGGGGGATACGGGGAAAAGGCCTCCACGGCC
GACATTGATTATTGACTAGTTATTAATAGTAATCAATTACGGGGTCATTAGTTCATAGCCCATATATGGA
GTTCCGCGTTACATAACTTACGGTAAATGGCCCGCCTGGCTGACCGCCCAACGACCCCCGCCCATTGACG
TCAATAATGACGTATGTTCCCATAGTAACGCCAATAGGGACTTTCCATTGACGTCAATGGGTGGAGTATT
TACGGTAAACTGCCCACTTGGCAGTACATCAAGTGTATCATATGCCAAGTACGCCCCCTATTGACGTCAA
TGACGGTAAATGGCCCGCCTGGCATTATGCCCAGTACATGACCTTATGGGACTTTCCTACTTGGCAGTAC
ATCTACGTATTAGTCATCGCTATTACCATGGTCGAGGTGAGCCCCACGTTCTGCTTCACTCTCCCCATCT
CCCCCCCCTCCCCACCCCCAATTTTGTATTTATTTATTTTTTAATTATTTTGTGCAGCGATGGGGGCGGG
GGGGGGGGGGGG
